>Addgene plasmid #71555 | pJK301 | depositor full sequence | sequence record 131414 | pJK301 sequence 4694 bps
ATCCGGATATAGTTCCTCCTTTCAGCAAAAAACCCCTCAAGACCCGTTTAGAGGCCCCAAGGGGTTATGC
TAGTTATTGCTCAGCGGTGGCAGCAGCCAACTCAGCTTCCTTTCGGGCTTTGTTAGCAGCCGGATCTCAG
TGGTGGTGGTGGTGGTGCTCGAGGGCAGCCGTTGCATAAACGCGATGATAACGCCGCCCCAGAGATGTCA
GTACTTCGTAGCCTATTGTGCCTTCTGCTTTGGCCACAGCATCTACGCCGTAAGACTCATTCAAAAGTTC
CACCATGCTATCTTCTTCCAGCAGCCCTTCGGGCACTGCGGAAAGATCAACTGTCATGGAATCCATAGAG
ATTCGGCCCAGAATTGGTAGCCGATATCCTTTATACCAAGCGCATCCTGCAGCAGCGCCCGCACGGGCAA
ATCCATCAGCATATCCAACCGCAATGGTCGCAACACGGCATGGGCCAGTCGCTTGCCACGTAAGCCCATA
TCCCACCCGATCCCCTTTGGATAAAGTGCGAATTTGCAGAATATGCGTTTGCAACCCCACAACAGGCTTA
AGTGGATTAACACCATCATTCTGCGGCGCTACGCCATACAAAGCGGCACCAGGGCGCACGAGATCAAAAT
GAAATGGTTGCCCCAGAAAAATTCCAGAAGATGCAGAAAGACTTAAAGCTGCCTTTGGCAACATGCGTGC
ATAGTTCTCAAACCGTTCACGCTGCATGGCATTGGCTGCGTTTTCTGGCGTATCTGCACAGGCCAGATGA
CTCATAACCAGACTGACAGATAACCCCTCCAAAAGTTCAGGAGTGGCCATCAGTTTATGGATATCAGCCT
CTGAAAGGCCAAAACGAGACATACCCGTATCCAGTTGAATGGCCACATCCAGCGGCTTATCCATTTTGGC
TGCCAGATCCCGCAAAACAGCCACCTGTTTTAGGCTATTTAAAACTGGCCGCAAATTATTGCGTACGCAA
ACCTCAGCAGCATCCGGCCGTGGACCATGCAACACAGTTACTGATGTGTGGGGTGAAAGATATGGCCTAA
GGGCTAGCCCTTCATCCACATGTGCGACAAAAAAATGTTTTGCGCCAACCTGTTCCAAAATGGGCGCCAC
CTGTGCAACCCCAAGCCCATAAGCATCGGCCTTAACTACTGCGGCGCAAACTGTTTTGCCCAGTTTGTTC
ACAAGATAGCGGTAATTTTCGGCAATAGCGGAAAGATTTATCGTCAACACAGCCCCTGCGCGCGATGCTG
GCCACATATGTATATCTCCTTCTTAAAGTTAAACAAAATTATTTCTAGAGGGAAACCGTTGTGGTCTCCC
TATAGTGAGTCGTATTAATTTCGCGGGATCGAGATCTCGGGCAGCGTTGGGTCCTGGCCACGGGTGCGCA
TGATCGTGCTCCTGTCGTTGAGGACCCGGCTAGGCTGGCGGGGTTGCCTTACTGGTTAGCAGAATGAATC
ACCGATACGCGAGCGAACGTGAAGCGACTGCTGCTGCAAAACGTCTGCGACCTGAGCAACAACATGAATG
GTCTTCGGTTTCCGTGTTTCGTAAAGTCTGGAAACGCGGAAGTCAGCGCCCTGCACCATTATGTTCCGGA
TCTGCATCGCAGGATGCTGCTGGCTACCCTGTGGAACACCTACATCTGTATTAACGAAGCGCTGGCATTG
ACCCTGAGTGATTTTTCTCTGGTCCCGCCGCATCCATACCGCCAGTTGTTTACCCTCACAACGTTCCAGT
AACCGGGCATGTTCATCATCAGTAACCCGTATCGTGAGCATCCTCTCTCGTTTCATCGGTATCATTACCC
CCATGAACAGAAATCCCCCTTACACGGAGGCATCAGTGACCAAACAGGAAAAAACCGCCCTTAACATGGC
CCGCTTTATCAGAAGCCAGACATTAACGCTTCTGGAGAAACTCAACGAGCTGGACGCGGATGAACAGGCA
GACATCTGTGAATCGCTTCACGACCACGCTGATGAGCTTTACCGCAGCTGCCTCGCGCGTTTCGGTGATG
ACGGTGAAAACCTCTGACACATGCAGCTCCCGGAGACGGTCACAGCTTGTCTGTAAGCGGATGCCGGGAG
CAGACAAGCCCGTCAGGGCGCGTCAGCGGGTGTTGGCGGGTGTCGGGGCGCAGCCATGACCCAGTCACGT
AGCGATAGCGGAGTGTATACTGGCTTAACTATGCGGCATCAGAGCAGATTGTACTGAGAGTGCACCATAT
ATGCGGTGTGAAATACCGCACAGATGCGTAAGGAGAAAATACCGCATCAGGCGCTCTTCCGCTTCCTCGC
TCACTGACTCGCTGCGCTCGGTCGTTCGGCTGCGGCGAGCGGTATCAGCTCACTCAAAGGCGGTAATACG
GTTATCCACAGAATCAGGGGATAACGCAGGAAAGAACATGTGAGCAAAAGGCCAGCAAAAGGCCAGGAAC
CGTAAAAAGGCCGCGTTGCTGGCGTTTTTCCATAGGCTCCGCCCCCCTGACGAGCATCACAAAAATCGAC
GCTCAAGTCAGAGGTGGCGAAACCCGACAGGACTATAAAGATACCAGGCGTTTCCCCCTGGAAGCTCCCT
CGTGCGCTCTCCTGTTCCGACCCTGCCGCTTACCGGATACCTGTCCGCCTTTCTCCCTTCGGGAAGCGTG
GCGCTTTCTCATAGCTCACGCTGTAGGTATCTCAGTTCGGTGTAGGTCGTTCGCTCCAAGCTGGGCTGTG
TGCACGAACCCCCCGTTCAGCCCGACCGCTGCGCCTTATCCGGTAACTATCGTCTTGAGTCCAACCCGGT
AAGACACGACTTATCGCCACTGGCAGCAGCCACTGGTAACAGGATTAGCAGAGCGAGGTATGTAGGCGGT
GCTACAGAGTTCTTGAAGTGGTGGCCTAACTACGGCTACACTAGAAGGACAGTATTTGGTATCTGCGCTC
TGCTGAAGCCAGTTACCTTCGGAAAAAGAGTTGGTAGCTCTTGATCCGGCAAACAAACCACCGCTGGTAG
CGGTGGTTTTTTTGTTTGCAAGCAGCAGATTACGCGCAGAAAAAAAGGATCTCAAGAAGATCCTTTGATC
TTTTCTACGGGGTCTGACGCTCAGTGGAACGAAAACTCACGTTAAGGGATTTTGGTCATGAGATTATCAA
AAAGGATCTTCACCTAGATCCTTTTAAATTAAAAATGAAGTTTTAAATCAATCTAAAGTATATATGAGTA
AACTTGGTCTGACAGTTACCAATGCTTAATCAGTGAGGCACCTATCTCAGCGATCTGTCTATTTCGTTCA
TCCATAGTTGCCTGACTCCCCGTCGTGTAGATAACTACGATACGGGAGGGCTTACCATCTGGCCCCAGTG
CTGCAATGATACCGCGAGACCCACGCTCACCGGCTCCAGATTTATCAGCAATAAACCAGCCAGCCGGAAG
GGCCGAGCGCAGAAGTGGTCCTGCAACTTTATCCGCCTCCATCCAGTCTATTAATTGTTGCCGGGAAGCT
AGAGTAAGTAGTTCGCCAGTTAATAGTTTGCGCAACGTTGTTGCCATTGCTGCAGGCATCGTGGTGTCAC
GCTCGTCGTTTGGTATGGCTTCATTCAGCTCCGGTTCCCAACGATCAAGGCGAGTTACATGATCCCCCAT
GTTGTGCAAAAAAGCGGTTAGCTCCTTCGGTCCTCCGATCGTTGTCAGAAGTAAGTTGGCCGCAGTGTTA
TCACTCATGGTTATGGCAGCACTGCATAATTCTCTTACTGTCATGCCATCCGTAAGATGCTTTTCTGTGA
CTGGTGAGTACTCAACCAAGTCATTCTGAGAATAGTGTATGCGGCGACCGAGTTGCTCTTGCCCGGCGTC
AATACGGGATAATACCGCGCCACATAGCAGAACTTTAAAAGTGCTCATCATTGGAAAACGTTCTTCGGGG
CGAAAACTCTCAAGGATCTTACCGCTGTTGAGATCCAGTTCGATGTAACCCACTCGTGCACCCAACTGAT
CTTCAGCATCTTTTACTTTCACCAGCGTTTCTGGGTGAGCAAAAACAGGAAGGCAAAATGCCGCAAAAAA
GGGAATAAGGGCGACACGGAAATGTTGAATACTCATACTCTTCCTTTTTCAATATTATTGAAGCATTTAT
CAGGGTTATTGTCTCATGAGCGGATACATATTTGAATGTATTTAGAAAAATAAACAAATAGGGGTTCCGC
GCACATTTCCCCGAAAAGTGCCACCTGAAATTGTAAACGTTAATATTTTGTTAAAATTCGCGTTAAATTT
TTGTTAAATCAGCTCATTTTTTAACCAATAGGCCGAAATCGGCAAAATCCCTTATAAATCAAAAGAATAG
ACCGAGATAGGGT
[37 nt withheld, positions 4354-4390]
AAAGAACGTGGACTCCAACGTCAAAGG
[49 nt withheld, positions 4418-4466]
T
[91 nt withheld, positions 4468-4558]
G
[124 nt withheld, positions 4560-4683]
CCCATTCGCCA
Features (pLannotate 1.2.2; 12 found; start..end, strand, type, name):
     26..73      -  terminator     T7 terminator: transcription terminator for bacteriophage T7 RNA polymerase
     81..130     -  CDS            SET1 (fragment): solubility-enhancement tag derived from T7 phage gene 10B
    140..157     -  CDS            9xHis (fragment): 9xHis affinity tag
   1275..1297    -  RBS            RBS: efficient ribosome binding site from bacteriophage T7 gene 10 (Olins and Rangwala, 1989)
   1329..1347    -  promoter       T7 promoter: promoter for bacteriophage T7 RNA polymerase
   1459..1839    -  CDS            YPB1_ECOLX: Protein predicted: Swiss-Prot protein existence level 4. From Escherichia coli.
   1856..2047    +  CDS            rop: Rop protein, which maintains plasmids at low copy number; rop
   2149..2291    +  misc_feature   bom: basis of mobility region from pBR322
   2477..3065    -  rep_origin     ori: high-copy-number ColE1/pMB1/pBR322/pUC origin of replication
   3236..4096    -  CDS            AmpR: β-lactamase; bla; confers resistance to ampicillin, carbenicillin, and related antibiotics
   4097..4201    -  promoter       AmpR promoter: bla
   4228..4683    -  rep_origin     f1 ori (sequence partly withheld): f1 bacteriophage origin of replication; arrow indicates direction of (+) strand synthesis
