[The description below was written by a language model from this plasmid's Addgene catalogue record and pLannotate feature annotations shown in this document.]
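Description:
pJK301 is a bacterial expression plasmid built on the pET23a backbone for producing alanine racemase (alr) from the acidophilic acetic acid bacterium Acetobacter aceti strain 1023 as a C-terminally His-tagged protein, designated AaAlrH6. The total construct is 4,694 bp. It is propagated in E. coli through a ColE1/pMB1-type origin, with the neighbouring bom mobility region also annotated, and is selected with ampicillin via a β-lactamase gene driven by its own bla promoter. An f1 phage origin is also present, which in principle permits single-stranded DNA production. The catalogue lists the plasmid as high copy, although the annotation also detects a rop sequence, which is normally associated with copy-number reduction; the record does not resolve this.

The alr coding sequence was inserted between the NdeI and XhoI sites, both of which are retained. The automated feature table does not label the insert itself, but the unannotated interval between the ribosome binding site and the His tag corresponds to its position. Expression is driven by the T7 promoter, with translation initiated from the efficient T7 gene 10 ribosome binding site, and transcription ends at the T7 terminator. The backbone-encoded His6 tag is fused in frame at the C terminus; the annotation software reports it as a fragment of a longer His tag, and a short "SET1" fragment called downstream is likely a match to vector sequence rather than a functional fusion. Because transcription depends on T7 RNA polymerase, protein production requires a host supplying that enzyme. The tag allows purification by immobilised metal affinity chromatography, supporting biochemical characterisation of the enzyme.
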