Addgene plasmid #71555: pJK301
Purpose: Production of Acetobacter aceti 1023 alanine racemase (alr) with C-terminal His tag (AaAlrH6)
Depositing lab: T. J. Kappock. Depositing organization: Washington University in Saint Louis. Publication: Alanine racemase from the acidophile Acetobacter aceti. Francois JA, Kappock TJ. Protein Expr Purif. 2007 Jan;51(1):39-48. Epub 2006 Jun 6. 10.1016/j.pep.2006.05.016 PubMed 16843006.
Backbone
  Vector backbone: pET23a
  Backbone size w/o insert (bp): 3666
  Total vector size (bp): 4694
  Vector type: Bacterial Expression
Growth in bacteria
  Bacterial resistance: Ampicillin, 100 μg/mL
  Growth temperature: 37°C
  Growth strain: DH5alpha
  Copy number: High Copy
Gene/Insert
  Gene/Insert name: alanine racemase (alt names: alr; AZ09_RS09230)
  Species: Acetobacter aceti 1023
  GenBank ID: WP_042787947.1 ABC71322.1
  Promoter: T7
  Tag / fusion protein: His6 (C terminal on backbone)
  Cloning method: Restriction Enzyme; 5′ cloning site NdeI (not destroyed); 3′ cloning site XhoI (not destroyed)
  Sequencing primers: 5′ T7 promoter; 3′ T7 terminator
Terms and licenses: Academic/Nonprofit Terms; Industry Terms: Not Available to Industry
How to cite: pJK301 was a gift from T. J. Kappock (Addgene plasmid # 71555 ; http://n2t.net/addgene:71555 ; RRID:Addgene_71555)
