>Addgene plasmid #71555 | pJK301 | addgene partial sequence | sequence record 138786 | T7 5'-TAATACGACTCACTATAGGG-3'
TTTTGTTTAACTTTAAGAAGGAGATATACATATGTGGCCAGCATCGCGCGCAGGGGCTGTGTTGACGATA
AATCTTTCCGCTATTGCCGAAAATTACCGCTATCTTGTGAACAAACTGGGCAAAACAGTTTGCGCCGCAG
TAGTTAAGGCCGATGCTTATGGGCTTGGGGTTGCACAGGTGGCGCCCATTTTGGAACAGGTTGGCGCAAA
ACATTTTTTTGTCGCACATGTGGATGAAGGGCTAGCCCTTAGGCCATATCTTTCACCCCACACATCAGTA
ACTGTGTTGCATGGTCCACGGCCGGATGCTGCTGAGGTTTGCGTACGCAATAATTTGCGGCCAGTTTTAA
ATAGCCTAAAACAGGTGGCTGTTTTGCGGGATCTGGCAGCCAAAATGGATAAGCCGCTGGATGTGGCCAT
TCAACTGGATACGGGTATGTCTCGTTTTGGCCTTTCAGAGGCTGATATCCATAAACTGATGGCCACTCCT
GAACTTTTGGAGGGGTTATCTGTCAGTCTGGTTATGAGTCATCTGGCCTGTGCAGATACGCCAGAAAACG
CAGCCAATGCCATGCAGCGTGAACGGTTTGAGAACTATGCACGCATGTTGCCAAAGGCAGCTTTAAGTCT
TTCTGCATCTTCTGGAATTTTTCTGGGGCAACCATTTCATTTTGATCTCGTGCGCCCTGGTGCCGCTTTG
TATGGCGTAGCGCCGCAGAATGATGGTGTTAATCCACTTAAGCCTGTTGTGGGGTTGCAAACGCATATTC
TGCAAATTCGCACTTTATCCAAAGGGGATCGGGTGGGATATGGGCTTACGTGGCAAGCGACTGGCCCATG
CCGTGTTGCGACCATTGCGGTTGGATATGCTGATGGATTTGCCCGTGCGGGCGCTGCTGCAGGATGCGCT
TGGTATAAAGGATATCGGCTACCAATTCTGGGCCGAATCTCTATGGATTCCATGACAGTTGATCTTTCCG
CAGTGCCCGAAGGGCTGCTGGAAGAAGATAGCATGGTGGAACTTTTGAATGA
