>Addgene plasmid #71555 | pJK301 | addgene partial sequence | sequence record 138788 | T7term 5'-GCTAGTTATTGCTCAGCGG-3'
TTTCGGGCTTTGTTAGCAGCCGGATCTCAGTGGTGGTGGTGGTGGTGCTCGAGGGCAGCCGTTGCATAAA
CGCGATGATAACGCCGCCCCAGAGATGTCAGTACTTCGTAGCCTATTGTGCCTTCTGCTTTGGCCACAGC
ATCTACGCCGTAAGACTCATTCAAAAGTTCCACCATGCTATCTTCTTCCAGCAGCCCTTCGGGCACTGCG
GAAAGATCAACTGTCATGGAATCCATAGAGATTCGGCCCAGAATTGGTAGCCGATATCCTTTATACCAAG
CGCATCCTGCAGCAGCGCCCGCACGGGCAAATCCATCAGCATATCCAACCGCAATGGTCGCAACACGGCA
TGGGCCAGTCGCTTGCCACGTAAGCCCATATCCCACCCGATCCCCTTTGGATAAAGTGCGAATTTGCAGA
ATATGCGTTTGCAACCCCACAACAGGCTTAAGTGGATTAACACCATCATTCTGCGGCGCTACGCCATACA
AAGCGGCACCAGGGCGCACGAGATCAAAATGAAATGGTTGCCCCAGAAAAATTCCAGAAGATGCAGAAAG
ACTTAAAGCTGCCTTTGGCAACATGCGTGCATAGTTCTCAAACCGTTCACGCTGCATGGCATTGGCTGCG
TTTTCTGGCGTATCTGCACAGGCCAGATGACTCATAACCAGACTGACAGATAACCCCTCCAAAAGTTCAG
GAGTGGCCATCAGTTTATGGATATCAGCCTCTGAAAGGCCAAAACGAGACATACCCGTATCCAGTTGAAT
GGCCACATCCAGCGGCTTATCCATTTTGGCTGCCAGATCCCGCAAAACAGCCACCTGTTTTAGGCTATTT
AAAACTGGCCGCAAATTATTGCGTACGCAAACCTCAGCAGCATCCGGCCGTGGACCATGCAACACAGTTA
CTGATGTGTGGGGTGAAAGATATGGCCTAAGGGCTAGCCCTTCATCCACATGTGCGACAAAAAAATGTTT
TGCGCCAACCTGTTCCAAAATGGGCGCCACCTGTGCAACCCCAAGCCCATAAGCATCGGCCTTAACTACT
GCGGCGCAAACTGTTTTGCCCAGTTTGTT
